Addgene plasmid #41187: pACYC-T7
Depositing lab: Dan Bolon. Depositing organization: University of Massachusetts, Worcester. Publication: Dimerization of Hsp90 is required for in vivo function. Design and analysis of monomers and dimers. Wayne N, Bolon DN. J Biol Chem. 2007 Nov 30;282(48):35386-95. Epub 2007 Oct 1. 10.1074/jbc.M703844200 PubMed 17908693.
Backbone
  Vector backbone: pACYC-Duet1 and pET21
  Backbone size w/o insert (bp): 4500
  Total vector size (bp): 6500
  Modifications to backbone: Multiple cloning site was altered to remove restriction sites. Some un-necessary parts of the vector were removed to make a compact plasmid.
  Vector type: Bacterial Expression
Growth in bacteria
  Bacterial resistance: Chloramphenicol, 25 μg/mL
  Growth temperature: 37°C
  Growth strain: DH5alpha
  Copy number: High Copy
Gene/Insert
  Gene/Insert name: S. cerevisiae Hsp82 (alt name: Hsp90)
  Species: S. cerevisiae (budding yeast)
  Insert size (bp): 2130
  Promoter: T7
  Tag / fusion protein: 6xHis (N terminal on backbone)
  Cloning method: Restriction Enzyme; 5′ cloning site NdeI (not destroyed); 3′ cloning site BamHI (not destroyed)
  Sequencing primers: 5′ T7 forward; 3′ T7 reverse
Terms and licenses: Academic/Nonprofit Terms; Industry Terms: Not Available to Industry
How to cite: pACYC-T7 was a gift from Dan Bolon (Addgene plasmid # 41187 ; http://n2t.net/addgene:41187 ; RRID:Addgene_41187)
