[The description below was written by a language model from this plasmid's Addgene catalogue record and pLannotate feature annotations shown in this document.]
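Description:
pACYC-T7 is a compact bacterial expression plasmid assembled from parts of pACYC-Duet1 and pET21, with the multiple cloning site altered to remove restriction sites and nonessential vector regions trimmed away. It replicates in E. coli from a p15A origin and is selected with chloramphenicol through a cat gene driven by its own promoter. The p15A origin is generally considered medium copy and is compatible with ColE1-type plasmids, which allows co-maintenance with a second expression vector. The catalogue entry nonetheless lists the plasmid as high copy. Short annotated fragments of IS1, an RSF origin and the tetracycline resistance gene appear to be nonfunctional backbone remnants.

The payload is Saccharomyces cerevisiae Hsp82, the yeast Hsp90 molecular chaperone, cloned between NdeI and BamHI sites that remain intact. Expression is driven by a T7 promoter followed by a lac operator and the T7 gene 10 ribosome binding site, and transcription ends at a T7 terminator. A lacI gene on the plasmid supplies the repressor, so expression is held off until induction with IPTG in a host that provides T7 RNA polymerase. An N-terminal 6xHis tag from the backbone precedes the coding sequence for affinity purification; the feature table labels this short stretch as a fragment of a composite tag. S-Tag and SET1 fragments lie downstream of the insert, and the record does not indicate that they are translated as part of the protein.

The sequenced record is 5,937 nt, somewhat shorter than the 6,500 bp total size listed in the catalogue. The associated work concerns the requirement of Hsp90 dimerization for function, consistent with use of this plasmid for producing recombinant His-tagged Hsp82 in E. coli.
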