Features (pLannotate 1.2.2; 18 found; start..end, strand, type, name):
      6..24      +  promoter       T7 promoter: promoter for bacteriophage T7 RNA polymerase
     25..49      +  protein_bind   lac operator: The lac repressor binds to the lac operator to inhibit transcription in E. coli. This inhibition can be relieved by adding lactose or isopropyl-β-D-thiogalactopyranoside (IPTG). lac repressor encoded by lacI
     64..86      +  RBS            RBS: efficient ribosome binding site from bacteriophage T7 gene 10 (Olins and Rangwala, 1989)
    105..122     +  CDS            capTEV™ (fragment): composite tag for in vivo biotinylation, TEV protease cleavage, and 6xHis tagging
    132..2258    +  CDS            HSP82 (sequence partly withheld): HSP82_YEAST - Also known as HSP90. Experimental evidence at protein level: Swiss-Prot protein existence level 1. Molecular chaperone that promotes the maturation, structural maintenance and proper regulation of specific target proteins involved in cell cycle control and signal transduction. Undergoes a functional cycle that is linked to its ATPase activity. The nucleotide-free form of the dimer is found in an open conformation in which the N-termini are not dimerized and the complex is ready for client protein binding. Binding of ATP induces large conformational changes, resulting in the forma
   2315..2356    +  CDS            S-Tag (fragment): affinity and epitope tag derived from pancreatic ribonuclease A
   2386..2403    +  CDS            SET1 (fragment): solubility-enhancement tag derived from T7 phage gene 10B
   2411..2458    +  terminator     T7 terminator: transcription terminator for bacteriophage T7 RNA polymerase
   2682..3338    -  CDS            cat: CAT_ECOLX - Experimental evidence at protein level: Swiss-Prot protein existence level 1. This enzyme is an effector of chloramphenicol resistance in bacteria. From Escherichia coli. This protein is used as a marker in many commonly used cloning vectors, such as pACYC184.
   3339..3441    -  promoter       cat promoter: promoter of the E. coli cat gene encoding chloramphenicol acetyltransferase
   3562..3705    +  mobile_element IS1 (fragment): prokaryotic transposable element IS1
   3824..3879    -  rep_origin     RSF ori (fragment): Plasmids containing the RSF 1030 origin of replication can be propagated in E. coli cells that contain additional plasmids with compatible origins.
   3967..4512    -  rep_origin     p15A ori: Plasmids containing the medium-copy-number p15A origin of replication can be propagated in E. coli cells that contain a second plasmid with the ColE1 origin.
   4624..4688    -  CDS            TcR (fragment): tetracycline efflux protein; tet; confers resistance to tetracycline
   4703..4724    -  protein_bind   CAP binding site: CAP binding activates transcription in the presence of cAMP. E. coli catabolite activator protein
   4737..5819    -  CDS            lacI: lac repressor; lacI; The lac repressor binds to the lac operator to inhibit transcription in E. coli. This inhibition can be relieved by adding lactose or isopropyl-β-D-thiogalactopyranoside (IPTG).
   5820..5897    -  promoter       lacI promoter: lacI
   5905..3       -  CDS            TcR (fragment) (across the origin): tetracycline efflux protein; tet; confers resistance to tetracycline
>Addgene plasmid #41187 | pACYC-T7 | addgene full sequence | sequence record 391042 | Addgene NGS Result
GAAATTAATACGACTCACTATAGGGGAATTGTGAGCGGATAACAATTCCCCTGTAGAAATAATTTTGTTT
AACTTTAATAAGGAGATATACCATGGGCAGCAGCCATCATCATCATCATCATTCTAGTCATATGGCTAGT
GAAACTTTTGAATTTCAAGCTGAAATTACTCAGTTGATGAGTTTGATCATCAACACCGTCTATTCTAACA
AGGAAATTTTCTTGAGAGAACTGATATCTAATGCCTCGGATGCGTTGGATAAAATTAGATACAAATCTTT
GTCTGATCCAAAGCAATTGGAAACAGAACCAGATCTCTTTATTAGAATCACTCCAAAGCCAGAGCAAAAA
GTTTTGGAAATCAGAGATTCTGGTATTGGTATGACCAAGGCTGAATTGATTAATAACTTGGGTACCATTG
CCAAGTCTGGTACCAAAGCCTTCATGGAAGCTCTATCTGCTGGTGCCGATGTATCCATGATTGGTCAATT
CGGTGTTGGTTTTTACTCTTTATTCTTAGTTGCCGACAGAGTTCAGGTTATTTCAAAGAGCAACGACGAC
GAACAATACATCTGGGAATCCAACGCTGGTGGTTCTTTCACTGTTACTCTAGACGAAGTTAATGAAAGAA
TTGGTAGGGGTACCATCTTGAGGTTATTCTTGAAAGATGACCAATTGGAGTACTTGGAAGAAAAGAGAAT
AAAGGAAGTTATCAAGAGACATTCTGAGTTCGTGGCCTACCCAATCCAATTAGTCGTCACCAAGGAAGTT
GAAAAGGAAGTTCCAATTCCAGAAGAAGAAAAGAAAGACGAGGAAAAGAAGGATGAGGAAAAGAAGGATG
AAGACGACAAGAAACCAAAACTCGAGGAAGTCGATGAAGAAGAGGAAAAGAAGCCAAAGACGAAAAAAGT
TAAAGAAGAAGTTCAAGAGATAGAAGAACTAAACAAG
[771 nt withheld, positions 948-1718]
TTGGAAGAAACTGACGAAGAAAAAGCTGAAAGAGAGAAGGAGATCAAAGAATATGAACCATTGACCAAAG
CTTTGAAAGAAATTTTGGGTGACCAAGTGGAGAAAGTTGTTGTTTCTTACAAATTGTTGGATGCCCCAGC
TGCTATCAGAACTGGTCAATTTGGTTGGTCTGCTAACATGGAAAGAATCATGAAGGCTCAAGCCTTGAGA
GACTCTTCCATGTCCTCCTACATGTCTTCCAAGAAGACTTTCGAAATTTCTCCAAAATCTCCAATTATCA
AGGAATTGAAAAAGAGAGTTGACGAAGGTGGTGCTCAAGACAAGACTGTCAAGGACTTGACTAAGTTATT
ATATGAAACTGCTTTGTTGACTTCCGGCTTCAGTTTGGACGAACCAACTTCCTTTGCATCAAGAATTAAC
AGATTGATCTCTTTAGGCCTGAACATTGATGAGGATGAAGAAACAGAGACTGCTCCAGAAGCATCCACCG
CAGCTCCGGTTGAAGAGGTTCCAGCTGACACCGAAATGGAAGAGGTAGATTAATGGATCCGAATTCGAGC
TCCGTCGACAAGCTTGCGGCCGCACTCGAGTCTGGTAAAGAAACCGCTGCTGCGAAATTTGAACGCCAGC
ACATGGACTCGTCTACTAGCGCAGCTTAATTAACCTAGGCTGCTGCCACCGCTGAGCAATAACTAGCATA
ACCCCTTGGGGCCTCTAAACGGGTCTTGAGGGGTTTTTTGCTGAAACCTCAGGCATTTGAGAAGCACACG
GTCACACTGCTTCCGGTAGTCAATAAACCGGTAAACCAGCAATAGACATAAGCGGCTATTTAACGACCCT
GCCCTGAACCGACGACCGGGTCGAATTTGCTTTCGAATTTCTGCCATTCATCCGCTTATTATCACTTATT
CAGGCGTAGCAACCAGGCGTTTAAGGGCACCAATAACTGCCTTAAAAAAATTACGCCCCGCCCTGCCACT
CATCGCAGTACTGTTGTAATTCATTAAGCATTCTGCCGACATGGAAGCCATCACAAACGGCATGATGAAC
CTGAATCGCCAGCGGCATCAGCACCTTGTCGCCTTGCGTATAATATTTGCCCATAGTGAAAACGGGGGCG
AAGAAGTTGTCCATATTGGCCACGTTTAAATCAAAACTGGTGAAACTCACCCAGGGATTGGCTGAGACGA
AAAACATATTCTCAATAAACCCTTTAGGGAAATAGGCCAGGTTTTCACCGTAACACGCCACATCTTGCGA
ATATATGTGTAGAAACTGCCGGAAATCGTCGTGGTATTCACTCCAGAGCGATGAAAACGTTTCAGTTTGC
TCATGGAAAACGGTGTAACAAGGGTGAACACTATCCCATATCACCAGCTCACCGTCTTTCATTGCCATAC
GGAACTCCGGATGAGCATTCATCAGGCGGGCAAGAATGTGAATAAAGGCCGGATAAAACTTGTGCTTATT
TTTCTTTACGGTCTTTAAAAAGGCCGTAATATCCAGCTGAACGGTCTGGTTATAGGTACATTGAGCAACT
GACTGAAATGCCTCAAAATGTTCTTTACGATGCCATTGGGATATATCAACGGTGGTATATCCAGTGATTT
TTTTCTCCATTTTAGCTTCCTTAGCTCCTGAAAATCTCGATAACTCAAAAAATACGCCCGGTAGTGATCT
TATTTCATTATGGTGAAAGTTGGAACCTCTTACGTGCCGATCAACGTCTCATTTTCGCCAAAAGTTGGCC
CAGGGCTTCCCGGTATCAACAGGGACACCAGGATTTATTTATTCTGCGAAGTGATCTTCCGTCACAGGTA
TTTATTCGGCGCAAAGTGCGTCGGGTGATGCTGCCAACTTACTGATTTAGTGTATGATGGTGTTTTTGAG
GTGCTCCAGTGGCTTCTGTTTCTATCAGCTGTCCCTCCTGTTCAGCTACTGACGGGGTGGTGCGTAACGG
CAAAAGCACCGCCGGACATCAGCGCTAGCGGAGTGTATACTGGCTTACTATGTTGGCACTGATGAGGGTG
TCAGTGAAGTGCTTCATGTGGCAGGAGAAAAAAGGCTGCACCGGTGCGTCAGCAGAATATGTGATACAGG
ATATATTCCGCTTCCTCGCTCACTGACTCGCTACGCTCGGTCGTTCGACTGCGGCGAGCGGAAATGGCTT
ACGAACGGGGCGGAGATTTCCTGGAAGATGCCAGGAAGATACTTAACAGGGAAGTGAGAGGGCCGCGGCA
AAGCCGTTTTTCCATAGGCTCCGCCCCCCTGACAAGCATCACGAAATCTGACGCTCAAATCAGTGGTGGC
GAAACCCGACAGGACTATAAAGATACCAGGCGTTTCCCCCTGGCGGCTCCCTCGTGCGCTCTCCTGTTCC
TGCCTTTCGGTTTACCGGTGTCATTCCGCTGTTATGGCCGCGTTTGTCTCATTCCACGCCTGACACTCAG
TTCCGGGTAGGCAGTTCGCTCCAAGCTGGACTGTATGCACGAACCCCCCGTTCAGTCCGACCGCTGCGCC
TTATCCGGTAACTATCGTCTTGAGTCCAACCCGGAAAGACATGCAAAAGCACCACTGGCAGCAGCCACTG
GTAATTGATTTAGAGGAGTTAGTCTTGAAGTCATGCGCCGGTTAAGGCTAAACTGAAAGGACAAGTTTTG
GTGACTGCGCTCCTCCAAGCCAGTTACCTCGGTTCAAAGAGTTGGTAGCTCAGAGAACCTTCGAAAAACC
GCCCTGCAAGGCGGTTTTTTCGTTTTCAGAGCAAGAGATTACGCGCAGACCAAAACGATCTCAAGAAGAT
CATCTTATTAATCAGATAAAATATTTCTAGATTTCAGTGCAATTTATCTCTTCAAATGTAGCACCTGAAG
TCAGCCCCATACGATATAAGTTGTAATTCTCATGTTAGTCATGCCCCGCGCCCACCGGAAGGAGCTGACT
GGGTTGAAGGCTCTCAAGGGCATCGGTCGAGATCCCGGTGCCTAATGAGTGAGCTAACTTACATTAATTG
CGTTGCGCTCACTGCCCGCTTTCCAGTCGGGAAACCTGTCGTGCCAGCTGCATTAATGAATCGGCCAACG
CGCGGGGAGAGGCGGTTTGCGTATTGGGCGCCAGGGTGGTTTTTCTTTTCACCAGTGAGACGGGCAACAG
CTGATTGCCCTTCACCGCCTGGCCCTGAGAGAGTTGCAGCAAGCGGTCCACGCTGGTTTGCCCCAGCAGG
CGAAAATCCTGTTTGATGGTGGTTAACGGCGGGATATAACATGAGCTGTCTTCGGTATCGTCGTATCCCA
CTACCGAGATGTCCGCACCAACGCGCAGCCCGGACTCGGTAATGGCGCGCATTGCGCCCAGCGCCATCTG
ATCGTTGGCAACCAGCATCGCAGTGGGAACGATGCCCTCATTCAGCATTTGCATGGTTTGTTGAAAACCG
GACATGGCACTCCAGTCGCCTTCCCGTTCCGCTATCGGCTGAATTTGATTGCGAGTGAGATATTTATGCC
AGCCAGCCAGACGCAGACGCGCCGAGACAGAACTTAATGGGCCCGCTAACAGCGCGATTTGCTGGTGACC
CAATGCGACCAGATGCTCCACGCCCAGTCGCGTACCGTCTTCATGGGAGAAAATAATACTGTTGATGGGT
GTCTGGTCAGAGACATCAAGAAATAACGCCGGAACATTAGTGCAGGCAGCTTCCACAGCAATGGCATCCT
GGTCATCCAGCGGATAGTTAATGATCAGCCCACTGACGCGTTGCGCGAGAAGATTGTGCACCGCCGCTTT
ACAGGCTTCGACGCCGCTTCGTTCTACCATCGACACCACCACGCTGGCACCCAGTTGATCGGCGCGAGAT
TTAATCGCCGCGACAATTTGCGACGGCGCGTGCAGGGCCAGACTGGAGGTGGCAACGCCAATCAGCAACG
ACTGTTTGCCCGCCAGTTGTTGTGCCACGCGGTTGGGAATGTAATTCAGCTCCGCCATCGCCGCTTCCAC
TTTTTCCCGCGTTTTCGCAGAAACGTGGCTGGCCTGGTTCACCACGCGGGAAACGGTCTGATAAGAGACA
CCGGCATACTCTGCGACATCGTATAACGTTACTGGTTTCACATTCACCACCCTGAATTGACTCTCTTCCG
GGCGCTATCATGCCATACCGCGAAAGGTTTTGCGCCATTCGATGGTGTCCGGGATCTCGACGCTCTCCCT
TATGCGACTCCTGCATTAG
