>Addgene plasmid #41187 | pACYC-T7 | depositor partial sequence | sequence record 54823 | coding sequence
ATGGGCAGCAGCCATCATCATCATCATCATTCTAGTCATATGGCTAGTGAAACTTTTGAATTTCAAGCTG
AAATTACTCAGTTGATGAGTTTGATCATCAACACCGTCTATTCTAACAAGGAAATTTTCTTGAGAGAACT
GATATCTAATGCCTCGGATGCGTTGGATAAAATTAGATACAAATCTTTGTCTGATCCAAAGCAATTGGAA
ACAGAACCAGATCTCTTTATTAGAATCACTCCAAAGCCAGAGCAAAAAGTTTTGGAAATCAGAGATTCTG
GTATTGGTATGACCAAGGCTGAATTGATTAATAACTTGGGTACCATTGCCAAGTCTGGTACCAAAGCCTT
CATGGAAGCTCTATCTGCTGGTGCCGATGTATCCATGATTGGTCAATTCGGTGTTGGTTTTTACTCTTTA
TTCTTAGTTGCCGACAGAGTTCAGGTTATTTCAAAGAGCAACGACGACGAACAATACATCTGGGAATCCA
ACGCTGGTGGTTCTTTCACTGTTACTCTAGACGAAGTTAATGAAAGAATTGGTAGGGGTACCATCTTGAG
GTTATTCTTGAAAGATGACCAATTGGAGTACTTGGAAGAAAAGAGAATAAAGGAAGTTATCAAGAGACAT
TCTGAGTTCGTGGCCTACCCAATCCAATTAGTCGTCACCAAGGAAGTTGAAAAGGAAGTTCCAATTCCAG
AAGAAGAAAAGAAAGACGAGGAAAAGAAGGATGAGGAAAAGAAGGATGAAGACGACAAGAAACCAAAACT
CGAGGAAGTCGATGAAGAAGAGGAAAAGAAGCCAAAGACGAAAAAAGTTAAAGAAGAAGTTCAAGAGATA
GAAGAACTAAACAAG
[771 nt withheld, positions 856-1626]
TTGGAAGAAACTGACGAAGAAAAAGCTGAAAGAGAGAAGGAGATCAAAGAATATGAACCATTGACCAAAG
CTTTGAAAGAAATTTTGGGTGACCAAGTGGAGAAAGTTGTTGTTTCTTACAAATTGTTGGATGCCCCAGC
TGCTATCAGAACTGGTCAATTTGGTTGGTCTGCTAACATGGAAAGAATCATGAAGGCTCAAGCCTTGAGA
GACTCTTCCATGTCCTCCTACATGTCTTCCAAGAAGACTTTCGAAATTTCTCCAAAATCTCCAATTATCA
AGGAATTGAAAAAGAGAGTTGACGAAGGTGGTGCTCAAGACAAGACTGTCAAGGACTTGACTAAGTTATT
ATATGAAACTGCTTTGTTGACTTCCGGCTTCAGTTTGGACGAACCAACTTCCTTTGCATCAAGAATTAAC
AGATTGATCTCTTTAGGCCTGAACATTGATGAGGATGAAGAAACAGAGACTGCTCCAGAAGCATCCACCG
CAGCTCCGGTTGAAGAGGTTCCAGCTGACACCGAAATGGAAGAGGTAGATTAA
