>Addgene plasmid #41187 | pACYC-T7 | addgene partial sequence | sequence record 56174 | T7 5'-TAATACGACTCACTATAGGG-3'
AATAATTTTGTTTAACTTTAATAAGGAGATATACCATGGGCAGCAGCCATCATCATCATCATCATTCTAG
TCATATGGCTAGTGAAACTTTTGAATTTCAAGCTGAAATTACTCAGTTGATGAGTTTGATCATCAACACC
GTCTATTCTAACAAGGAAATTTTCTTGAGAGAACTGATATCTAATGCCTCGGATGCGTTGGATAAAATTA
GATACAAATCTTTGTCTGATCCAAAGCAATTGGAAACAGAACCAGATCTCTTTATTAGAATCACTCCAAA
GCCAGAGCAAAAAGTTTTGGAAATCAGAGATTCTGGTATTGGTATGACCAAGGCTGAATTGATTAATAAC
TTGGGTACCATTGCCAAGTCTGGTACCAAAGCCTTCATGGAAGCTCTATCTGCTGGTGCCGATGTATCCA
TGATTGGTCAATTCGGTGTTGGTTTTTACTCTTTATTCTTAGTTGCCGACAGAGTTCAGGTTATTTCAAA
GAGCAACGACGACGAACAATACATCTGGGAATCCAACGCTGGTGGTTCTTTCACTGTTACTCTAGACGAA
GTTAATGAAAGAATTGGTAGGGGTACCATCTTGAGGTTATTCTTGAAAGATGACCAATTGGAGTACTTGG
AAGAAAAGAGAATAAAGGAAGTTATCAAGAGACATTCTGAGTTCGTGGCCTACCCAATCCAATTAGTCGT
CACCAAGGAAGTTGAAAAGGAAGTTCCAATTCCAGAAGAAGAAAAGAAAGACGAGGAAAAGAAGGATGAG
GAAAAGAAGGATGAAGACGACAAGAAACCAAAACTCGAGGAAGTCGATGAAGAAGAGGAAAAGAAGCCAA
AGACGAAAAAAGTTAAAGAAGAAGTTCAAGAGATAGAAGAACTAAACA
