>Addgene plasmid #41187 | pACYC-T7 | addgene partial sequence | sequence record 96790 | T7term 5'-GCTAGTTATTGCTCAGCGG-3'
GTAGACGAGTCCATGTGCTGGCGTTCAAATTTCGCAGCAGCGGTTTCTTTACCAGACTCGAGTGCGGCCG
CAAGCTTGTCGACGGAGCTCGAATTCGGATCCATTAATCTACCTCTTCCATTTCGGTGTCAGCTGGAACC
TCTTCAACCGGAGCTGCGGTGGATGCTTCTGGAGCAGTCTCTGTTTCTTCATCCTCATCAATGTTCAGGC
CTAAAGAGATCAATCTGTTAATTCTTGATGCAAAGGAAGTTGGTTCGTCCAAACTGAAGCCGGAAGTCAA
CAAAGCAGTTTCATATAATAACTTAGTCAAGTCCTTGACAGTCTTGTCTTGAGCACCACCTTCGTCAACT
CTCTTTTTCAATTCCTTGATAATTGGAGATTTTGGAGAAATTTCGAAAGTCTTCTTGGAAGACATGTAGG
AGGACATGGAAGAGTCTCTCAAGGCTTGAGCCTTCATGATTCTTTCCATGTTAGCAGACCAACCAAATTG
ACCAGTTCTGATAGCAGCTGGGGCATCCAACAATTTGTAAGAAACAACAACTTTCTCCACTTGGTCACCC
AAAATTTCTTTCAAAGCTTTGGTCAATGGTTCATATTCTTTGATCTCCTTCTCTCTTTCAGCTTTTTCTT
CGTCAGTTTCTTCCAA
[154 nt withheld, positions 647-800]
